>Addgene plasmid #126549 | FLAG-HA-RNF68 [dRING] | addgene full sequence | sequence record 248734 | Addgene NGS Result
CTGAATATGGGCCAAACAGGATATCTGTGGTAAGCAGTTCCTGCCCCGGCTCAGGGCCAAGAACAGATGG
AACAGCTGAATATGGGCCAAACAGGATATCTGTGGTAAGCAGTTCCTGCCCCGGCTCAGGGCCAAGAACA
GATGGTCCCCAGATGCGGTCCAGCCCTCAGCAGTTTCTAGAGAACCATCAGATGTTTCCAGGGTGCCCCA
AGGACCTGAAATGACCCTGTGCCTTATTTGAACTAACCAATCAGTTCGCTTCTCGCTTCTGTTCGCGCGC
TTCTGCTCCCCGAGCTCAATAAAAGAGCCCACAACCCCTCACTCGGGGCGCCAGTCCTCCGATTGACTGA
GTCGCCCGGGTACCCGTGTATCCAATAAACCCTCTTGCAGTTGCATCCGACTTGTGGTCTCGCTGTTCCT
TGGGAGGGTCTCCTCTGAGTGATTGACTACCCGTCAGCGGGGGTCTTTCATTTGGGGGCTCGTCCGGGAT
CGGGAGACCCCTGCCCAGGGACCACCGACCCACCACCGGGAGGCAAGCTGGCCAGCAACTTATCTGTGTC
TGTCCGATTGTCTAGTGTCTATGACTGATTTTATGCGCCTGCGTCGGTACTAGTTAGCTAACTAGCTCTG
TATCTGGCGGACCCGTGGTGGAACTGACGAGTTCTGAACACCCGGCCGCAACCCTGGGAGACGTCCCAGG
GACTTTGGGGGCCGTTTTTGTGGCCCGACCTGAGGAAGGGAGTCGATGTGGAATCCGACCCCGTCAGGAT
ATGTGGTTCTGGTAGGAGACGAGAACCTAAAACAGTTCCCGCCTCCGTCTGAATTTTTGCTTTCGGTTTG
GAACCGAAGCCGCGCGTCTTGTCTGCTGCAGCGCTGCAGCATCGTTCTGTGTTGTCTCTGTCTGACTGTG
TTTCTGTATTTGTCTGAAAATTAGGGCCAGACTGTTACCACTCCCTTAAGTTTGACCTTAGGTCACTGGA
AAGATGTCGAGCGGATCGCTCACAACCAGTCGGTAGATGTCAAGAAGAGACGTTGGGTTACCTTCTGCTC
TGCAGAATGGCCAACCTTTAACGTCGGATGGCCGCGAGACGGCACCTTTAACCGAGACCTCATCACCCAG
GTTAAGATCAAGGTCTTTTCACCTGGCCCGCATGGACACCCAGACCAGGTCCCCTACATCGTGACCTGGG
AAGCCTTGGCTTTTGACCCCCCTCCCTGGGTCAAGCCCTTTGTACACCCTAAGCCTCCGCCTCCTCTTCC
TCCATCCGCCCCGTCTCTCCCCCTTGAACCTCCTCGTTCGACCCCGCCTCGATCCTCCCTTTATCCAGCC
CTCACTCCTTCTCTAGGCGCCGGCCGGATCCTCCGCTCGATGAACCATGGACTACAAGGACGACGATGAC
AAGCTCGATGGAGGATACCCCTACGACGTGCCCGACTACGCCGAAGGAAGATCTGCGTCTCCTCAGGGGG
GCCAGATTGCGATCGCGATGAGGCTTCGGAACCAGCTCCAGTCAGTGTACAAGATGGACCCGCTACGGAA
CGAGGAGGAGGTTCGAGTGAAGATCAAAGACTTGAATGAACACATTGTTATTAAGATCCACGAGACACAG
CCACTGCTCAACCTCAAACTGGACCGGGTCATGCAGGACATCGTGTATAAGCTGGTGCCTGGCTTGCAAG
ACAGTGAAGAGAAACGGATTCGGGAATTCTACCAGTCCCGAGGTTTGGACCGGGTCACCCAGCCCACTGG
GGAAGAGCCAGCACTGAGCAACCTCGGCCTCCCCTTCAGCAGCTTTGACCACTCTAAAGCCCACTACTAT
CGCTATGATGAGCAGTTGAACCTGTGCCTGGAGCGGCTGAGTTCTGGCAAAGACAAGAATAAAAGCGTCC
TGCAGAACAAGTATGTCCGATGTTCTGTTAGAGCTGAGGTACGCCATCTCCGGAGGGTCCTGTGTCACCG
CTTGATGCTAAACCCTCAGCATGTGCAGCTCCTTTTTGACAATGAAGTTCTCCCTGATCACGTGACAATG
AAGCAGATATGGCTCTCCCGCTGGTTCGGCAAGCCATCCCCTTTGCTTTTACAATACAGTGTGAAAGAGA
AGAGGAGGTAGCTCGAGAATTCGCCAGCACAGTGGTCGACCCTGTGGAATGTGTGTCAGTTAGGGTGTGG
AAAGTCCCCAGGCTCCCCAGCAGGCAGAAGTATGCAAAGCATGCATCTCAATTAGTCAGCAACCAGGTGT
GGAAAGTCCCCAGGCTCCCCAGCAGGCAGAAGTATGCAAAGCATGCATCTCAATTAGTCAGCAACCATAG
TCCCGCCCCTAACTCCGCCCATCCCGCCCCTAACTCCGCCCAGTTCCGCCCATTCTCCGCCCCATGGCTG
ACTAATTTTTTTTATTTATGCAGAGGCCGAGGCCGCCTCGGCCTCTGAGCTATTCCAGAAGTAGTGAGGA
GGCTTTTTTGGAGGCCTAGGCTTTTGCAAAAAGCTTACCATGACCGAGTACAAGCCCACGGTGCGCCTCG
CCACCCGCGACGACGTCCCCAGGGCCGTACGCACCCTCGCCGCCGCGTTCGCCGACTACCCCGCCACGCG
CCACACCGTCGATCCGGACCGCCACATCGAGCGGGTCACCGAGCTGCAAGAACTCTTCCTCACGCGCGTC
GGGCTCGACATCGGCAAGGTGTGGGTCGCGGACGACGGCGCCGCGGTGGCGGTCTGGACCACGCCGGAGA
GCGTCGAAGCGGGGGCGGTGTTCGCCGAGATCGGCCCGCGCATGGCCGAGTTGAGCGGTTCCCGGCTGGC
CGCGCAGCAACAGATGGAAGGCCTCCTGGCGCCGCACCGGCCCAAGGAGCCCGCGTGGTTCCTGGCCACC
GTCGGCGTCTCGCCCGACCACCAGGGCAAGGGTCTGGGCAGCGCCGTCGTGCTCCCCGGAGTGGAGGCGG
CCGAGCGCGCCGGGGTGCCCGCCTTCCTGGAGACCTCCGCGCCCCGCAACCTCCCCTTCTACGAGCGGCT
CGGCTTCACCGTCACCGCCGACGTCGAGGTGCCCGAAGGACCGCGCACCTGGTGCATGACCCGCAAGCCC
GGTGCCTGACGCCCGCCCCACGACCCGCAGCGCCCGACCGAAAGGAGCGCACGACCCCATGCATCGATAA
AATAAAAGATTTTATTTAGTCTCCAGAAAAAGGGGGGAATGAAAGACCCCACCTGTAGGTTTGGCAAGCT
AGCTTAAGTAACGCCATTTTGCAAGGCATGGAAAAATACATAACTGAGAATAGAGAAGTTCAGATCAAGG
TCAGGAACAGATGGAACAGCTGAATATGGGCCAAACAGGATATCTGTGGTAAGCAGTTCCTGCCCCGGCT
CAGGGCCAAGAACAGATGGAACAGCTGAATATGGGCCAAACAGGATATCTGTGGTAAGCAGTTCCTGCCC
CGGCTCAGGGCCAAGAACAGATGGTCCCCAGATGCGGTCCAGCCCTCAGCAGTTTCTAGAGAACCATCAG
ATGTTTCCAGGGTGCCCCAAGGACCTGAAATGACCCTGTGCCTTATTTGAACTAACCAATCAGTTCGCTT
CTCGCTTCTGTTCGCGCGCTTCTGCTCCCCGAGCTCAATAAAAGAGCCCACAACCCCTCACTCGGGGCGC
CAGTCCTCCGATTGACTGAGTCGCCCGGGTACCCGTGTATCCAATAAACCCTCTTGCAGTTGCATCCGAC
TTGTGGTCTCGCTGTTCCTTGGGAGGGTCTCCTCTGAGTGATTGACTACCCGTCAGCGGGGGTCTTTCAC
ATGCAGCATGTATCAAAATTAATTTGGTTTTTTTTCTTAAGTATTTACATTAAATGGCCATAGTTGCATT
AATGAATCGGCCAACGCGCGGGGAGAGGCGGTTTGCGTATTGGGCGCTCTTCCGCTTCCTCGCTCACTGA
CTCGCTGCGCTCGGTCGTTCGGCTGCGGCGAGCGGTATCAGCTCACTCAAAGGCGGTAATACGGTTATCC
ACAGAATCAGGGGATAACGCAGGAAAGAACATGTGAGCAAAAGGCCAGCAAAAGGCCAGGAACCGTAAAA
AGGCCGCGTTGCTGGCGTTTTTCCATAGGCTCCGCCCCCCTGACGAGCATCACAAAAATCGACGCTCAAG
TCAGAGGTGGCGAAACCCGACAGGACTATAAAGATACCAGGCGTTTCCCCCTGGAAGCTCCCTCGTGCGC
TCTCCTGTTCCGACCCTGCCGCTTACCGGATACCTGTCCGCCTTTCTCCCTTCGGGAAGCGTGGCGCTTT
CTCATAGCTCACGCTGTAGGTATCTCAGTTCGGTGTAGGTCGTTCGCTCCAAGCTGGGCTGTGTGCACGA
ACCCCCCGTTCAGCCCGACCGCTGCGCCTTATCCGGTAACTATCGTCTTGAGTCCAACCCGGTAAGACAC
GACTTATCGCCACTGGCAGCAGCCACTGGTAACAGGATTAGCAGAGCGAGGTATGTAGGCGGTGCTACAG
AGTTCTTGAAGTGGTGGCCTAACTACGGCTACACTAGAAGAACAGTATTTGGTATCTGCGCTCTGCTGAA
GCCAGTTACCTTCGGAAAAAGAGTTGGTAGCTCTTGATCCGGCAAACAAACCACCGCTGGTAGCGGTGGT
TTTTTTGTTTGCAAGCAGCAGATTACGCGCAGAAAAAAAGGATCTCAAGAAGATCCTTTGATCTTTTCTA
CGGGGTCTGACGCTCAGTGGAACGAAAACTCACGTTAAGGGATTTTGGTCATGAGATTATCAAAAAGGAT
CTTCACCTAGATCCTTTTGCGGCCGCAAATCAATCTAAAGTATATATGAGTAAACTTGGTCTGACAGTTA
CCAATGCTTAATCAGTGAGGCACCTATCTCAGCGATCTGTCTATTTCGTTCATCCATAGTTGCCTGACTC
CCCGTCGTGTAGATAACTACGATACGGGAGGGCTTACCATCTGGCCCCAGTGCTGCAATGATACCGCGAG
ACCCACGCTCACCGGCTCCAGATTTATCAGCAATAAACCAGCCAGCCGGAAGGGCCGAGCGCAGAAGTGG
TCCTGCAACTTTATCCGCCTCCATCCAGTCTATTAATTGTTGCCGGGAAGCTAGAGTAAGTAGTTCGCCA
GTTAATAGTTTGCGCAACGTTGTTGCCATTGCTACAGGCATCGTGGTGTCACGCTCGTCGTTTGGTATGG
CTTCATTCAGCTCCGGTTCCCAACGATCAAGGCGAGTTACATGATCCCCCATGTTGTGCAAAAAAGCGGT
TAGCTCCTTCGGTCCTCCGATCGTTGTCAGAAGTAAGTTGGCCGCAGTGTTATCACTCATGGTTATGGCA
GCACTGCATAATTCTCTTACTGTCATGCCATCCGTAAGATGCTTTTCTGTGACTGGTGAGTACTCAACCA
AGTCATTCTGAGAATAGTGTATGCGGCGACCGAGTTGCTCTTGCCCGGCGTCAATACGGGATAATACCGC
GCCACATAGCAGAACTTTAAAAGTGCTCATCATTGGAAAACGTTCTTCGGGGCGAAAACTCTCAAGGATC
TTACCGCTGTTGAGATCCAGTTCGATGTAACCCACTCGTGCACCCAACTGATCTTCAGCATCTTTTACTT
TCACCAGCGTTTCTGGGTGAGCAAAAACAGGAAGGCAAAATGCCGCAAAAAAGGGAATAAGGGCGACACG
GAAATGTTGAATACTCATACTCTTCCTTTTTCAATATTATTGAAGCATTTATCAGGGTTATTGTCTCATG
AGCGGATACATATTTGAATGTATTTAGAAAAATAAACAAATAGGGGTTCCGCGCACATTTCCCCGAAAAG
TGCCACCTGCAGC
Features (pLannotate 1.2.2; 13 found; start..end, strand, type, name):
      1..470     +  LTR            LTR: long terminal repeat from Moloney murine leukemia virus
    594..868     +  misc_feature   MESV Ψ (fragment): packaging signal of murine embryonic stem cell virus
    935..1351    +  CDS            gag (truncated): truncated Moloney murine leukemia virus (MMLV) gag gene lacking the start codon
   1383..1403    +  CDS            FLAG (fragment): FLAG® epitope tag, followed by an enterokinase cleavage site
   1455..2108    +  CDS            PCGF1 (fragment): PCGF1_HUMAN - Also known as NSPC1, RNF68. Experimental evidence at protein level: Swiss-Prot protein existence level 1. Component of the Polycomb group (PcG) multiprotein BCOR complex, a complex required to maintain the transcriptionally repressive state of some genes, such as BCL6 and the cyclin-dependent kinase inhibitor, CDKN1A. Transcriptional repressor that may be targeted to the DNA by BCL6; this transcription repressor activity may be related to PKC signaling pathway. Represses CDKN1A expression by binding to its promoter, and this repression is dependent on the retinoic acid response e
   2151..2480    +  promoter       SV40 promoter: SV40 enhancer and early promoter
   2490..3089    +  CDS            PuroR: puromycin N-acetyltransferase; pac from Streptomyces alboniger; confers resistance to puromycin
   3188..3309    +  LTR            3' LTR (ΔU3) (fragment): self-inactivating 3' long terminal repeat (LTR) from Moloney murine leukemia virus
   3310..3779    +  LTR            LTR: long terminal repeat from Moloney murine leukemia virus
   3845..3897    -  CDS            lacI (fragment): lac repressor; lacI; The lac repressor binds to the lac operator to inhibit transcription in E. coli. This inhibition can be relieved by adding lactose or isopropyl-β-D-thiogalactopyranoside (IPTG).
   4080..4668    -  rep_origin     ori: high-copy-number ColE1/pMB1/pBR322/pUC origin of replication
   4828..5688    -  CDS            AmpR: β-lactamase; bla; confers resistance to ampicillin, carbenicillin, and related antibiotics
   5689..5793    -  promoter       AmpR promoter: bla
