[The description below was written by a language model from this plasmid's Addgene catalogue record and pLannotate feature annotations shown in this document.]
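Description:
FLAG-HA-RNF68 [dRING] is a pBABE-based Moloney murine leukemia virus retroviral vector for expressing a tagged, RING-deleted form of human RNF68 (PCGF1, also called NSPC1) in mammalian cells. In bacteria it is maintained through a high-copy ColE1/pUC-type origin and selected with ampicillin via the β-lactamase gene and its own promoter. The catalogue lists a total size of about 5.9 kb, while the sequenced record underlying the feature table is slightly shorter at about 5.8 kb.

The retroviral cassette is flanked by MMLV long terminal repeats. Downstream of the 5′ LTR lie a packaging signal and a truncated gag segment lacking its start codon, which together allow the genomic transcript to be packaged into virions when the viral proteins are supplied in trans by packaging cells. The 5′ LTR also acts as the promoter for the insert, which was cloned between BglII and XhoI sites. The insert encodes PCGF1 with an N-terminal FLAG-HA tandem tag and a deletion of amino acids 47–86 that removes the RING domain. The annotation detects the FLAG tag and a PCGF1 fragment but does not separately call the HA epitope. Following the insert, an SV40 enhancer/early promoter drives puromycin N-acetyltransferase, so that transduced or transfected cells can be selected with puromycin.

PCGF1 is a Polycomb group RING finger protein that forms part of a BCOR-containing repressive complex. Judging from the title of the associated publication, this mutant relates to work on the FBXL10-RNF68-RNF2 ubiquitin ligase, its recruitment to DNA damage sites and H2A.Z loading. The dual tag would suit immunodetection or affinity purification, and the construct presumably serves as a RING-deficient comparison to wild-type RNF68, though the record does not spell out these uses.
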