Addgene plasmid #126549: FLAG-HA-RNF68 [dRING]
Purpose: Expresses FLAG-HA-tagged RNF68 [dRING mutant] in mammalian cells
Depositing lab: Michele Pagano. Depositing organization: NYU Grossman School of Medicine. Publication: PARP1-dependent recruitment of the FBXL10-RNF68-RNF2 ubiquitin ligase to sites of DNA damage controls H2A.Z loading. Rona G, Roberti D, Yin Y, Pagan JK, Homer H, Sassani E, Zeke A, Busino L, Rothenberg E, Pagano M. Elife. 2018 Jul 9;7. pii: 38771. doi: 10.7554/eLife.38771. PubMed 29985131.
Backbone
  Vector backbone: pBABE
  Backbone size w/o insert (bp): 5169
  Total vector size (bp): 5903
  Vector type: Mammalian Expression, Retroviral
  Selectable markers: Puromycin
Growth in bacteria
  Bacterial resistance: Ampicillin, 100 μg/mL
  Growth temperature: 37°C
  Growth strain: NEB Stable
  Copy number: Unknown
Gene/Insert
  Gene/Insert name: RNF68
  Species: H. sapiens (human)
  Insert size (bp): 734
  Mutation: RING domain deletion mutant [dRING mutation is a deletion of AA 47-86]
  GenBank ID: NP_116062.2
  Entrez Gene: PCGF1 (a.k.a. 2010002K04Rik, NSPC1, RNF3A-2, RNF68)
  Promoter: LTR
  Tag / fusion protein: FLAG-HA (N terminal on insert)
  Cloning method: Restriction Enzyme; 5′ cloning site BglII (not destroyed); 3′ cloning site XhoI (not destroyed)
  Sequencing primers: 5′ pBABE 5'; 3′ pBABE 3'
Terms and licenses: Academic/Nonprofit Terms; Industry Terms: Not Available to Industry
How to cite: FLAG-HA-RNF68 [dRING] was a gift from Michele Pagano (Addgene plasmid # 126549 ; http://n2t.net/addgene:126549 ; RRID:Addgene_126549)
