>Addgene plasmid #126549 | FLAG-HA-RNF68 [dRING] | depositor partial sequence | sequence record 251578 | FLAG-HA- tagged RNF68 [dRING] mutant insert
ATGGACTACAAGGACGACGATGACAAGCTCGATGGAGGATACCCNTACGACGTGCCCGACTACGCCGAAG
GAAGATCTGCGTCTCCTCAGGGGGGCCAGATTGCGATCGCGATGAGGCTTCGGAACCAGCTCCAGTCAGT
GTACAAGATGGACCCGCTACGGAACGAGGAGGAGGTTCGAGTGAAGATCAAAGACTTGAATGAACACATT
GTTATTAAGATCCACGAGACACAGCCACTGCTCAACCTCAAACTGGACCGGGTCATGCAGGACATCGTGT
ATAAGCTGGTGCCTGGCTTGCAAGACAGTGAAGAGAAACGGATTCGGGAATTCTACCAGTCCCGAGGTTT
GGACCGGGTCACCCAGCCCACTGGGGAAGAGCCAGCACTGAGCAACCTCGGCCTCCCCTTCAGCAGCTTT
GACCACTCTAAAGCCCACTACTATCGCTATGATGAGCAGTTGAACCTGTGCCTGGAGCGGCTGAGTTCTG
GCAAAGACAAGAATAAAAGCGTCCTGCAGAACAAGTATGTCCGATGTTCTGTTAGAGCTGAGGTACGCCA
TCTCCGGAGGGTCCTGTGTCACCGCTTGATGCTAAACCCTCAGCATGTGCAGCTCCTTTTTGACAATGAA
GTTCTCCCTGATCACGTGACAATGAAGCAGATATGGCTCTCCCGCTGGTTCGGCAAGCCATCCCCTTTGC
TTTTACAATACAGTGTGAAAGAGAAGAGGAGGTAG
